Addgene plasmid #154771: pAS_4xhyb PylT sfGFP 150TAG
Purpose: plasmid with 4xhybrid PylT cassette (Mx1201 G1 PylT hybrid ) and amber suppression reporter sfGFP 150 TAG stop, for transient transfection or stable, piggybac-mediated, integration
Depositing lab: Simon Elsaesser. Depositing organization: Karolinska Institutet. Publication: Site-Specific Incorporation of Two ncAAs for Two-Color Bioorthogonal Labeling and Crosslinking of Proteins on Live Mammalian Cells. Meineke B, Heimgartner J, Eirich J, Landreh M, Elsasser SJ. Cell Rep. 2020 Jun 23;31(12):107811. doi: 10.1016/j.celrep.2020.107811. PubMed 32579937.
Backbone
  Vector backbone: pAS
  Vector type: Mammalian Expression
  Selectable markers: Blasticidin
Growth in bacteria
  Bacterial resistance: Ampicillin, 100 μg/mL
  Growth temperature: 37°C
  Growth strain: NEB Stable
  Copy number: High Copy
Gene/Insert
  Gene/Insert name: sfGFP
  Species: Aequorea victoria
  Insert size (bp): 750
  Mutation: 150TAG
  Promoter: EF1
  Cloning method: Ligation Independent Cloning
Terms and licenses: Academic/Nonprofit Terms; Industry Terms: Not Available to Industry
How to cite: pAS_4xhyb PylT sfGFP 150TAG was a gift from Simon Elsaesser (Addgene plasmid # 154771 ; http://n2t.net/addgene:154771 ; RRID:Addgene_154771)
