[The description below was written by a language model from this plasmid's Addgene catalogue record and pLannotate feature annotations shown in this document.]
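Description:
pAS_4xhyb PylT sfGFP 150TAG is a mammalian expression plasmid of about 8.6 kb built on the pAS backbone. It serves as a reporter for amber stop codon suppression in genetic code expansion experiments. In E. coli it is maintained through a high-copy ColE1/pUC-type origin with ampicillin resistance, and it also carries an f1 origin and remnants of a lac promoter/lacZα region. The two sequence records, one from the depositor and one from repository sequencing, differ by a single nucleotide in length and give identical annotations.

The main expression unit is driven by an EF-1α core promoter followed by an HTLV-1 5' LTR fragment, a composite arrangement commonly used for strong constitutive expression. It transcribes a superfolder GFP reading frame, which the automated annotation labels as the related variant oxGFP, in which codon 150 is replaced by a TAG amber codon. Full-length fluorescent protein is therefore made only when the stop codon is read through by a suppressor tRNA charged with an amino acid. An EMCV IRES downstream links translation of blasticidin S deaminase to the same transcript for selection in mammalian cells, followed by a WPRE fragment and an SV40 polyadenylation signal.

According to the catalogue entry, the plasmid also carries four copies of a hybrid pyrrolysine tRNA (PylT, Mx1201 G1 hybrid) and can be used for transient transfection or for piggyBac-mediated stable integration. Neither the tRNA cassette nor the transposon terminal repeats are annotated in the feature tables, which leave sizeable regions unlabelled. No matching aminoacyl-tRNA synthetase is recorded, so it would presumably be supplied separately. The associated work concerns site-specific incorporation of non-canonical amino acids for labelling and crosslinking proteins on live mammalian cells.
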