Features (pLannotate 1.2.2; 19 found; start..end, strand, type, name):
      5..160     -  CDS            lacZα (fragment): LacZα fragment of β-galactosidase; lacZ fragment
    162..281     +  CDS            B (fragment): PORTL_LAMBD - Experimental evidence at protein level: Swiss-Prot protein existence level 1. Forms the portal vertex of the capsid (PubMed:6228056, PubMed:6232391). This portal plays critical roles in head assembly, genome packaging, neck/tail attachment, and genome ejection (Probable). The portal protein multimerizes as a single ring-shaped homododecamer arranged around a central channel (PubMed:6232391). Binds to the terminase subunits to form the packaging machine (PubMed:7799432). From Escherichia phage lambda (Bacteriophage lambda).
   2160..2371    +  promoter       EF-1α core promoter: core promoter for human elongation factor EF-1α
   2384..2652    +  LTR            5' LTR (truncated): truncated 5' long terminal repeat (LTR) from human T-cell leukemia virus (HTLV) type 1
   2692..3408    +  CDS            oxGFP: oxGFP is a basic (constitutively fluorescent) green fluorescent protein published in 2015, derived from Aequorea victoria.
   3538..4000    +  misc_feature   IRES: internal ribosome entry site (IRES) of the encephalomyocarditis virus (EMCV)
   4026..4422    +  CDS            BSD (fragment): blasticidin S deaminase; Aspergillus terreus BSD; confers resistance to blasticidin
   4437..4543    +  misc_feature   WPRE (fragment): woodchuck hepatitis virus posttranscriptional regulatory element
   4552..4673    +  polyA_signal   SV40 poly(A) signal: SV40 polyadenylation signal
   4691..4783    +  ncRNA          G-CSF SLDE: Accession: RF00183 - G-CSF factor stem-loop destabilising element (SLDE)
   5480..5947    +  CDS            B (fragment): PORTL_LAMBD - Experimental evidence at protein level: Swiss-Prot protein existence level 1. Forms the portal vertex of the capsid (PubMed:6228056, PubMed:6232391). This portal plays critical roles in head assembly, genome packaging, neck/tail attachment, and genome ejection (Probable). The portal protein multimerizes as a single ring-shaped homododecamer arranged around a central channel (PubMed:6232391). Binds to the terminase subunits to form the packaging machine (PubMed:7799432). From Escherichia phage lambda (Bacteriophage lambda).
   5985..6001    -  protein_bind   lac operator: The lac repressor binds to the lac operator to inhibit transcription in E. coli. This inhibition can be relieved by adding lactose or isopropyl-β-D-thiogalactopyranoside (IPTG). lac repressor encoded by lacI
   6009..6039    -  promoter       lac promoter: promoter for the E. coli lac operon
   6054..6075    -  protein_bind   CAP binding site: CAP binding activates transcription in the presence of cAMP. E. coli catabolite activator protein
   6088..6180    -  CDS            lacI (fragment): lac repressor; lacI; The lac repressor binds to the lac operator to inhibit transcription in E. coli. This inhibition can be relieved by adding lactose or isopropyl-β-D-thiogalactopyranoside (IPTG).
   6363..6951    -  rep_origin     ori: high-copy-number ColE1/pMB1/pBR322/pUC origin of replication
   7122..7982    -  CDS            AmpR: β-lactamase; bla; confers resistance to ampicillin, carbenicillin, and related antibiotics
   7983..8087    -  promoter       AmpR promoter: bla
   8140..8568    -  rep_origin     f1 ori (sequence partly withheld): f1 bacteriophage origin of replication; arrow indicates direction of (+) strand synthesis
>Addgene plasmid #154771 | pAS_4xhyb PylT sfGFP 150TAG | depositor full sequence | sequence record 305123 | pAS_4xhyb PylT sfGFP 150TAG sequence 8568 bps
CCCATTCGCCATTCAGGCTGCGCAACTGTTGGGAAGGGCGATCGGTGCGGGCCTCTTCGCTATTACGCCA
GCTGGCGAAAGGGGGATGTGCTGCAAGGCGATTAAGTTGGGTAACGCCAGGGTTTTCCCAGTCACGACGT
TGTAAAACGACGGCCAGTGAGCGCGCCTCGTTCATTCACGTTTTTGAACCCGTGGAGGACGGGCAGACTC
GCGGTGCAAATGTGTTTTACAGCGTGATGGAGCAGATGAAGATGCTCGACACGCTGCAGAACACGCAGCT
AGATTAACCCTAGAAAGATAATCATATTGTGACGTACGTTAAAGATAATCATGTGTAAAATTGACGCATG
TGTTTTATCGGTCTGTATATCGAGGTTTATTTATTAATTTGAATAGATATTAAGTTTTATTATATTTACA
CTTACATACTAATAATAAATTCAACAAACAATTTATTTATGTTTATTTATTTATTAAAAAAAACAAAAAC
TCAAAATTTCTTCTATAAAGTAACAAAACTTTTATGAGGGACAGCCCCCCCCCAAAGCCCCCAGGGATGT
AATTACGTCCCTCCCCCGCTAGGGGGCAGCAGCGAGCCGCCCGGGGCTCCGCTCCGGTCCGGCGCTCCCC
CCGCATCCCCGAGCCGGCAGCGTGCGGGGACAGCCCGGGCACGGGGAAGGTGGCACGGGATCGCTTTCCT
CTGAACGCTTCTCGCTGCTCTTTGAGCCTGCAGACACCTGGGGGGATACGGGGAAAAGGCCTCCACGGCC
AACTAGTGAGACGAAAAACCGCACTTGTCCGAGAGACCGGGGGGTCGAACCCCGCTTACAGGTTTTAGAG
ACCCGTTTGCTCGCCGGAGCGTCCCCCGAGGTACCCAGGCGGCGCACAAGCTATATAAACCTGAAGGAAA
TCTCAACTTTACACTTAGGTCAAGTTACTTATCGTACTAGAGCTTCAGCAGGAAATTTAACTAAAATCTA
ATTTAACCAGCATAGCAAATATCATTTATTCCCAAAATGCTAAAGTTTGAGATAAACGGACTTGATTTCC
GGCTGTTTTGACACTATCCAGAATGCCTTGCAGATGGGTGGGGCATGCTAAATACTGCAGGCAAAAAAAC
CGCACTTGTCCGAGAGACCGGGGGGTCGAACCCCGCTTACAGGTTTTAGAGACCCGTTTGCTCGCCGGAG
CGTCCCCCGAGGTACCCAGGCGGCGCACAAGCTATATAAACCTGAAGGAAATCTCAACTTTACACTTAGG
TCAAGTTACTTATCGTACTAGAGCTTCAGCAGGAAATTTAACTAAAATCTAATTTAACCAGCATAGCAAA
TATCATTTATTCCCAAAATGCTAAAGTTTGAGATAAACGGACTTGATTTCCGGCTGTTTTGACACTATCC
AGAATGCCTTGCAGATGGGTGGGGCATGCTAAATACTGCAGCAAGAAAAACCGCACTTGTCCGAGAGACC
GGGGGGTCGAACCCCGCTTACAGGTTTTAGAGACCCGTTTGCTCGCCGGAGCGTCCCCCGAGGTACCCAG
GCGGCGCACAAGCTATATAAACCTGAAGGAAATCTCAACTTTACACTTAGGTCAAGTTACTTATCGTACT
AGAGCTTCAGCAGGAAATTTAACTAAAATCTAATTTAACCAGCATAGCAAATATCATTTATTCCCAAAAT
GCTAAAGTTTGAGATAAACGGACTTGATTTCCGGCTGTTTTGACACTATCCAGAATGCCTTGCAGATGGG
TGGGGCATGCTAAATACTGCAGCGATAAAAACCGCACTTGTCCGAGAGACCGGGGGGTCGAACCCCGCTT
ACAGGTTTTAGAGACCCGTTTGCTCGCCGGAGCGTCCCCCGAGGTACCCAGGCGGCGCACAAGCTATATA
AACCTGAAGGAAATCTCAACTTTACACTTAGGTCAAGTTACTTATCGTACTAGAGCTTCAGCAGGAAATT
TAACTAAAATCTAATTTAACCAGCATAGCAAATATCATTTATTCCCAAAATGCTAAAGTTTGAGATAAAC
GGACTTGATTTCCGGCTGTTTTGACACTATCCAGAATGCCTTGCAGATGGGTGGGGCATGCTAAATACTG
CAGCTCCAAGGCCACTAGTGCTCTAGAAAGGATCTGCGATCGCTCCGGTGCCCGTCAGTGGGCAGAGCGC
ACATCGCCCACAGTCCCCGAGAAGTTGGGGGGAGGGGTCGGCAATTGAACGGGTGCCTAGAGAAGGTGGC
GCGGGGTAAACTGGGAAAGTGATGTCGTGTACTGGCTCCGCCTTTTTCCCGAGGGTGGGGGAGAACCGTA
TATAAGTGCAGTAGTCGCCGTGAACGTTCTTTTTCGCAACGGGTTTGCCGCCAGAACACAGCTGAAGCTT
CGAGGGGCTCGCATCTCTCCTTCACGCGCCCGCCGCCCTACCTGAGGCCGCCATCCACGCCGGTTGAGTC
GCGTTCTGCCGCCTCCCGCCTGTGGTGCCTCCTGAACTGCGTCCGCCGTCTAGGTAAGTTTAAAGCTCAG
GTCGAGACCGGGCCTTTGTCCGGCGCTCCCTTGGAGCCTACCTAGACTCAGCCGGCTCTCCACGCTTTGC
CTGACCCTGCTTGCTCAACTCTACGTCTTTGTTTCGTTTTCTGTTCTGCGCCGTTACAGATCCAAGCTGT
GACCGGCGCCTACTCTAGAGCTAGCGCCACCATGGTGTCCAAGGGCGAGGAACTGTTCACCGGCGTGGTG
CCCATCCTGGTGGAACTGGATGGCGACGTGAACGGCCACAAGTTCTCTGTGCGGGGAGAGGGCGAAGGCG
ACGCCACAAATGGCAAGCTGACCCTGAAGTTCATCTGCACCACCGGCAAGCTGCCCGTGCCTTGGCCTAC
CCTCGTGACCACACTGACCTACGGCGTGCAGTGCTTCAGCAGATACCCCGACCATATGAAGCGGCACGAC
TTCTTCAAGAGCGCCATGCCCGAGGGCTACGTGCAGGAACGGACCATCAGCTTCAAGGACGACGGCACCT
ACAAGACCAGAGCCGAAGTGAAGTTCGAGGGCGACACCCTCGTGAACCGGATCGAGCTGAAGGGCATCGA
TTTCAAAGAGGACGGCAACATCCTGGGCCACAAGCTGGAGTACAACTTCAACAGCCACTAGGTGTACATC
ACCGCCGACAAGCAGAAGAACGGCATCAAGGCCAACTTCAAGATCCGGCACAACGTGGAAGATGGCAGCG
TGCAGCTGGCCGACCACTACCAGCAGAACACCCCCATCGGAGATGGCCCCGTGCTGCTGCCCGACAACCA
CTACCTGAGCACCCAGAGCGTGCTGAGCAAGGACCCCAACGAGAAGCGGGACCACATGGTGCTGCTGGAA
TTCGTGACCGCCGCTGGCATCACCCACGGCATGGACGAGCTGTACAAGGGCAGCTGAGCGGCCGCGCCCC
TCTCCCTCCCCCCCCCCTAACGTTACTGGCCGAAGCCGCTTGGAATAAGGCCGGTGTGCGTTTGTCTATA
TGTTATTTTCCACCATATTGCCGTCTTTTGGCAATGTGAGGGCCCGGAAACCTGGCCCTGTCTTCTTGAC
GAGCATTCCTAGGGGTCTTTCCCCTCTCGCCAAAGGAATGCAAGGTCTGTTGAATGTCGTGAAGGAAGCA
GTTCCTCTGGAAGCTTCTTGAAGACAAACAACGTCTGTAGCGACCCTTTGCAGGCAGCGGAACCCCCCAC
CTGGCGACAGGTGCCTCTGCGGCCAAAAGCCACGTGTATAAGATACACCTGCAAAGGCGGCACAACCCCA
GTGCCACGTTGTGAGTTGGATAGTTGTGGAAAGAGTCAAATGGCTCTCCTCAAGCGTATTCAACAAGGGG
CTGAAGGATGCCCAGAAGGTACCCCATTGTATGGGATCTGATCTGGGGCCTCGGTGCACATGCTTTACAT
GTGTTTAGTCGAGGTTAAAAAAACGTCTAGGCCCCCCGAACCACGGGGACGTGGTTTTCCTTTGAAAAAC
ACGATGATAATATGGCCACAACCATGGCGTCCGGAATGGCCAAGCCTTTGTCTCAAGAAGAATCCACCCT
CATTGAAAGAGCAACGGCTACAATCAACAGCATCCCCATCTCTGAAGACTACAGCGTCGCCAGCGCAGCT
CTCTCTAGCGACGGCCGCATCTTCACTGGTGTCAATGTATATCATTTTACTGGGGGACCTTGTGCAGAAC
TCGTGGTGCTGGGCACTGCTGCTGCTGCGGCAGCTGGCAACCTGACTTGTATCGTCGCGATCGGAAATGA
GAACAGGGGCATCTTGAGCCCCTGCGGACGGTGCCGACAGGTGCTTCTCGATCTGCATCCTGGGATCAAA
GCCATAGTGAAGGACAGTGATGGACAGCCGACGGCAGTTGGGATTCGTGAATTGCTGCCCTCTGGTTATG
TGTGGGAGGGCTGACCATGGGTCGACAATCAACCTCTGGATTACAAAATTTGTGAAAGATTGACTGGTAT
TCTTAACTATGTTGCTCCTTTTACGCTATGTGGATACGCTGCTTTAATGCCTTTGTATCATGCGTTAACT
AAACTTGTTTATTGCAGCTTATAATGGTTACAAATAAAGCAATAGCATCACAAATTTCACAAATAAAGCA
TTTTTTTCACTGCATTCTAGTTGTGGTTTGTCCAAACTCATCAATGTATCTTATCATGTCTGGAATTGAC
TCAAATGATGTCAATTAGTCTATCAGAAGCTCATCTGGTCTCCCTTCCGGGGGACAAGACATCCCTGTTT
AATATTTAAACAGCAGTGTTCCCAAACTGGGTTCTTATATCCCTTGCTCTGGTCAACCAGGTTGCAGGGT
TTCCTGTCCTCACAGGAACGAAGTCCCTAAAGAAACAGTGGCAGCCAGGTTTAGCCCCGGAATTGACTGG
ATTCCTTTTTTAGGGCCCATTGGTATGGCTTTTTCCCCGTATCCCCCCAGGTGTCTGCAGGCTCAAAGAG
CAGCGAGAAGCGTTCAGAGGAAAGCGATCCCGTGCCACCTTCCCCGTGCCCGGGCTGTCCCCGCACGCTG
CCGGCTCGGGGATGCGGGGGGAGCGCCGGACCGGAGCGGAGCCCCGGGCGGCTCGCTGCTGCCCCCTAGC
GGGGGAGGGACGTAATTACATCCCTGGGGGCTTTGGGGGGGGGCTGTCCCTGATATCTATAACAAGAAAA
TATATATATAATAAGTTATCACGTAAGTAGAACATGAAATAACAATATAATTATCGTATGAGTTAAATCT
TAAAAGTCACGTAAAAGATAATCATGCGTCATTTTGACTCACGCGGTCGTTATAGTTCAAAATCAGTGAC
ACTTACCGCATTGACAAGCACGCCTCACGGGAGCTCCAAGCGGCGACTGAGATGTCCTAAATGCACAGCG
ACGGATTCGCGCTATTTAGAAAGAGAGAGCAATATTTCAAGAATGCATGCGTCAATTTTACGCAGACTAT
CTTTCTAGGGTTAATCTAGCTGCATCAGGATCATATCGTCGGGTCTTTTTTCCGGCTCAGTCATCGCCCA
AGCTGGCGCTATCTGGGCATCGGGGAGGAAGAAGCCCGTGCCTTTTCCCGCGAGGTTGAAGCGGCATGGA
AAGAGTTTGCCGAGGATGACTGCTGCTGCATTGACGTTGAGCGAAAACGCACGTTTACCATGATGATTCG
GGAAGGTGTGGCCATGCACGCCTTTAACGGTGAACTGTTCGTTCAGGCCACCTGGGATACCAGTTCGTCG
CGGCTTTTCCGGACACAGTTCCGGATGGTCAGCCCGAAGCGCATCAGCAACCCGAACAATACCGGCGACA
GCCGGAACTGCCGTGCCGGTGTGCAGATTAATGACAGCGGTGCGGCGCTGGGATATTACGTCAGCGAGGA
CGGGTATCCTGGCTGGATGCCGCAGAAATGGACATGGATACCCCGTGAGTTACCCGGCGGGCGCGCTTGG
CGTAATCATGGTCATAGCTGTTTCCTGTGTGAAATTGTTATCCGCTCACAATTCCACACAACATACGAGC
CGGAAGCATAAAGTGTAAAGCCTGGGGTGCCTAATGAGTGAGCTAACTCACATTAATTGCGTTGCGCTCA
CTGCCCGCTTTCCAGTCGGGAAACCTGTCGTGCCAGCTGCATTAATGAATCGGCCAACGCGCGGGGAGAG
GCGGTTTGCGTATTGGGCGCTCTTCCGCTTCCTCGCTCACTGACTCGCTGCGCTCGGTCGTTCGGCTGCG
GCGAGCGGTATCAGCTCACTCAAAGGCGGTAATACGGTTATCCACAGAATCAGGGGATAACGCAGGAAAG
AACATGTGAGCAAAAGGCCAGCAAAAGGCCAGGAACCGTAAAAAGGCCGCGTTGCTGGCGTTTTTCCATA
GGCTCCGCCCCCCTGACGAGCATCACAAAAATCGACGCTCAAGTCAGAGGTGGCGAAACCCGACAGGACT
ATAAAGATACCAGGCGTTTCCCCCTGGAAGCTCCCTCGTGCGCTCTCCTGTTCCGACCCTGCCGCTTACC
GGATACCTGTCCGCCTTTCTCCCTTCGGGAAGCGTGGCGCTTTCTCATAGCTCACGCTGTAGGTATCTCA
GTTCGGTGTAGGTCGTTCGCTCCAAGCTGGGCTGTGTGCACGAACCCCCCGTTCAGCCCGACCGCTGCGC
CTTATCCGGTAACTATCGTCTTGAGTCCAACCCGGTAAGACACGACTTATCGCCACTGGCAGCAGCCACT
GGTAACAGGATTAGCAGAGCGAGGTATGTAGGCGGTGCTACAGAGTTCTTGAAGTGGTGGCCTAACTACG
GCTACACTAGAAGGACAGTATTTGGTATCTGCGCTCTGCTGAAGCCAGTTACCTTCGGAAAAAGAGTTGG
TAGCTCTTGATCCGGCAAACAAACCACCGCTGGTAGCGGTGGTTTTTTTGTTTGCAAGCAGCAGATTACG
CGCAGAAAAAAAGGATCTCAAGAAGATCCTTTGATCTTTTCTACGGGGTCTGACGCTCAGTGGAACGAAA
ACTCACGTTAAGGGATTTTGGTCATGAGATTATCAAAAAGGATCTTCACCTAGATCCTTTTAAATTAAAA
ATGAAGTTTTAAATCAATCTAAAGTATATATGAGTAAACTTGGTCTGACAGTTACCAATGCTTAATCAGT
GAGGCACCTATCTCAGCGATCTGTCTATTTCGTTCATCCATAGTTGCCTGACTCCCCGTCGTGTAGATAA
CTACGATACGGGAGGGCTTACCATCTGGCCCCAGTGCTGCAATGATACCGCGAGACCCACGCTCACCGGC
TCCAGATTTATCAGCAATAAACCAGCCAGCCGGAAGGGCCGAGCGCAGAAGTGGTCCTGCAACTTTATCC
GCCTCCATCCAGTCTATTAATTGTTGCCGGGAAGCTAGAGTAAGTAGTTCGCCAGTTAATAGTTTGCGCA
ACGTTGTTGCCATTGCTACAGGCATCGTGGTGTCACGCTCGTCGTTTGGTATGGCTTCATTCAGCTCCGG
TTCCCAACGATCAAGGCGAGTTACATGATCCCCCATGTTGTGCAAAAAAGCGGTTAGCTCCTTCGGTCCT
CCGATCGTTGTCAGAAGTAAGTTGGCCGCAGTGTTATCACTCATGGTTATGGCAGCACTGCATAATTCTC
TTACTGTCATGCCATCCGTAAGATGCTTTTCTGTGACTGGTGAGTACTCAACCAAGTCATTCTGAGAATA
GTGTATGCGGCGACCGAGTTGCTCTTGCCCGGCGTCAATACGGGATAATACCGCGCCACATAGCAGAACT
TTAAAAGTGCTCATCATTGGAAAACGTTCTTCGGGGCGAAAACTCTCAAGGATCTTACCGCTGTTGAGAT
CCAGTTCGATGTAACCCACTCGTGCACCCAACTGATCTTCAGCATCTTTTACTTTCACCAGCGTTTCTGG
GTGAGCAAAAACAGGAAGGCAAAATGCCGCAAAAAAGGGAATAAGGGCGACACGGAAATGTTGAATACTC
ATACTCTTCCTTTTTCAATATTATTGAAGCATTTATCAGGGTTATTGTCTCATGAGCGGATACATATTTG
AATGTATTTAGAAAAATAAACAAATAGGGGTTCCGCGCACATTTCCCCGAAAAGTGCCACCTAAATTGTA
AGCGTTAATATTTTGTTAAAATTCGCGTTAAATTTTTGTTAAATCAGCTCATTTTTTAACCAATAGGCCG
AAATCGGCAAAATCCCTTATAAATCAAAAGAATAGACCGAGATAGGGT
[37 nt withheld, positions 8239-8275]
AAAGAACGTGGACTCCAACGTCAAAGG
[49 nt withheld, positions 8303-8351]
T
[91 nt withheld, positions 8353-8443]
G
[124 nt withheld, positions 8445-8568]
