Features (pLannotate 1.2.2; 19 found; start..end, strand, type, name):
      5..160     -  CDS            lacZα (fragment): LacZα fragment of β-galactosidase; lacZ fragment
    162..281     +  CDS            B (fragment): PORTL_LAMBD - Experimental evidence at protein level: Swiss-Prot protein existence level 1. Forms the portal vertex of the capsid (PubMed:6228056, PubMed:6232391). This portal plays critical roles in head assembly, genome packaging, neck/tail attachment, and genome ejection (Probable). The portal protein multimerizes as a single ring-shaped homododecamer arranged around a central channel (PubMed:6232391). Binds to the terminase subunits to form the packaging machine (PubMed:7799432). From Escherichia phage lambda (Bacteriophage lambda).
   2161..2372    +  promoter       EF-1α core promoter: core promoter for human elongation factor EF-1α
   2385..2653    +  LTR            5' LTR (truncated): truncated 5' long terminal repeat (LTR) from human T-cell leukemia virus (HTLV) type 1
   2693..3409    +  CDS            oxGFP: oxGFP is a basic (constitutively fluorescent) green fluorescent protein published in 2015, derived from Aequorea victoria.
   3539..4001    +  misc_feature   IRES: internal ribosome entry site (IRES) of the encephalomyocarditis virus (EMCV)
   4027..4423    +  CDS            BSD (fragment): blasticidin S deaminase; Aspergillus terreus BSD; confers resistance to blasticidin
   4438..4544    +  misc_feature   WPRE (fragment): woodchuck hepatitis virus posttranscriptional regulatory element
   4553..4674    +  polyA_signal   SV40 poly(A) signal: SV40 polyadenylation signal
   4692..4784    +  ncRNA          G-CSF SLDE: Accession: RF00183 - G-CSF factor stem-loop destabilising element (SLDE)
   5481..5948    +  CDS            B (fragment): PORTL_LAMBD - Experimental evidence at protein level: Swiss-Prot protein existence level 1. Forms the portal vertex of the capsid (PubMed:6228056, PubMed:6232391). This portal plays critical roles in head assembly, genome packaging, neck/tail attachment, and genome ejection (Probable). The portal protein multimerizes as a single ring-shaped homododecamer arranged around a central channel (PubMed:6232391). Binds to the terminase subunits to form the packaging machine (PubMed:7799432). From Escherichia phage lambda (Bacteriophage lambda).
   5986..6002    -  protein_bind   lac operator: The lac repressor binds to the lac operator to inhibit transcription in E. coli. This inhibition can be relieved by adding lactose or isopropyl-β-D-thiogalactopyranoside (IPTG). lac repressor encoded by lacI
   6010..6040    -  promoter       lac promoter: promoter for the E. coli lac operon
   6055..6076    -  protein_bind   CAP binding site: CAP binding activates transcription in the presence of cAMP. E. coli catabolite activator protein
   6089..6181    -  CDS            lacI (fragment): lac repressor; lacI; The lac repressor binds to the lac operator to inhibit transcription in E. coli. This inhibition can be relieved by adding lactose or isopropyl-β-D-thiogalactopyranoside (IPTG).
   6364..6952    -  rep_origin     ori: high-copy-number ColE1/pMB1/pBR322/pUC origin of replication
   7123..7983    -  CDS            AmpR: β-lactamase; bla; confers resistance to ampicillin, carbenicillin, and related antibiotics
   7984..8088    -  promoter       AmpR promoter: bla
   8141..8569    -  rep_origin     f1 ori (sequence partly withheld): f1 bacteriophage origin of replication; arrow indicates direction of (+) strand synthesis
>Addgene plasmid #154771 | pAS_4xhyb PylT sfGFP 150TAG | addgene full sequence | sequence record 310565 | Addgene NGS Result
CCCATTCGCCATTCAGGCTGCGCAACTGTTGGGAAGGGCGATCGGTGCGGGCCTCTTCGCTATTACGCCA
GCTGGCGAAAGGGGGATGTGCTGCAAGGCGATTAAGTTGGGTAACGCCAGGGTTTTCCCAGTCACGACGT
TGTAAAACGACGGCCAGTGAGCGCGCCTCGTTCATTCACGTTTTTGAACCCGTGGAGGACGGGCAGACTC
GCGGTGCAAATGTGTTTTACAGCGTGATGGAGCAGATGAAGATGCTCGACACGCTGCAGAACACGCAGCT
AGATTAACCCTAGAAAGATAATCATATTGTGACGTACGTTAAAGATAATCATGTGTAAAATTGACGCATG
TGTTTTATCGGTCTGTATATCGAGGTTTATTTATTAATTTGAATAGATATTAAGTTTTATTATATTTACA
CTTACATACTAATAATAAATTCAACAAACAATTTATTTATGTTTATTTATTTATTAAAAAAAACAAAAAC
TCAAAATTTCTTCTATAAAGTAACAAAACTTTTATGAGGGACAGCCCCCCCCCAAAGCCCCCAGGGATGT
AATTACGTCCCTCCCCCGCTAGGGGGCAGCAGCGAGCCGCCCGGGGCTCCGCTCCGGTCCGGCGCTCCCC
CCGCATCCCCGAGCCGGCAGCGTGCGGGGACAGCCCGGGCACGGGGAAGGTGGCACGGGATCGCTTTCCT
CTGAACGCTTCTCGCTGCTCTTTGAGCCTGCAGACACCTGGGGGGATACGGGGAAAAGGCCTCCACGGCC
AACTAGTGAGACGAAAAACCGCACTTGTCCGAGAGACCGGGGKGTCGAACCCCGCTTNACAGGTTTTAGA
GACCCGTTTGCTCGCCGGAGCGTCCCCCGAGGTACCCAGGCGGCGCACAAGCTATATAAACCTGAAGGAA
ATCTCAACTTTACACTTAGGTCAAGTTACTTATCGTACTAGAGCTTCAGCAGGAAATTTAACTAAAATCT
AATTTAACCAGCATAGCAAATATCATTTATTCCCAAAATGCTAAAGTTTGAGATAAACGGACTTGATTTC
CGGCTGTTTTGACACTATCCAGAATGCCTTGCAGATGGGTGGGGCATGCTAAATACTGCAGGCAAAAAAA
CCGCACTTGTCCGAGAGACCGGGGGGTCGAACCCCGCTTACAGGTTTTAGAGACCCGTTTGCTCGCCGGA
GCGTCCCCCGAGGTACCCAGGCGGCGCACAAGCTATATAAACCTGAAGGAAATCTCAACTTTACACTTAG
GTCAAGTTACTTATCGTACTAGAGCTTCAGCAGGAAATTTAACTAAAATCTAATTTAACCAGCATAGCAA
ATATCATTTATTCCCAAAATGCTAAAGTTTGAGATAAACGGACTTGATTTCCGGCTGTTTTGACACTATC
CAGAATGCCTTGCAGATGGGTGGGGCATGCTAAATACTGCAGCAAGAAAAACCGCACTTGTCCGAGAGAC
CGGGGGGTCGAACCCCGCTTACAGGTTTTAGAGACCCGTTTGCTCGCCGGAGCGTCCCCCGAGGTACCCA
GGCGGCGCACAAGCTATATAAACCTGAAGGAAATCTCAACTTTACACTTAGGTCAAGTTACTTATCGTAC
TAGAGCTTCAGCAGGAAATTTAACTAAAATCTAATTTAACCAGCATAGCAAATATCATTTATTCCCAAAA
TGCTAAAGTTTGAGATAAACGGACTTGATTTCCGGCTGTTTTGACACTATCCAGAATGCCTTGCAGATGG
GTGGGGCATGCTAAATACTGCAGCGATAAAAACCGCACTTGTCCGARAGACCGGGGGGTCGAACCCCGCT
TACAGGTTTTAGAGACCCGTTTGCTCGCCGGAGCGTCCCCCGAGGTACCCAGGCGGCGCACAAGCTATAT
AAACCTGAAGGAAATCTCAACTTTACACTTAGGTCAAGTTACTTATCGTACTAGAGCTTCAGCAGGAAAT
TTAACTAAAATCTAATTTAACCAGCATAGCAAATATCATTTATTCCCAAAATGCTAAAGTTTGAGATAAA
CGGACTTGATTTCCGGCTGTTTTGACACTATCCAGAATGCCTTGCAGATGGGTGGGGCATGCTAAATACT
GCAGCTCCAAGGCCACTAGTGCTCTAGAAAGGATCTGCGATCGCTCCGGTGCCCGTCAGTGGGCAGAGCG
CACATCGCCCACAGTCCCCGAGAAGTTGGGGGGAGGGGTCGGCAATTGAACGGGTGCCTAGAGAAGGTGG
CGCGGGGTAAACTGGGAAAGTGATGTCGTGTACTGGCTCCGCCTTTTTCCCGAGGGTGGGGGAGAACCGT
ATATAAGTGCAGTAGTCGCCGTGAACGTTCTTTTTCGCAACGGGTTTGCCGCCAGAACACAGCTGAAGCT
TCGAGGGGCTCGCATCTCTCCTTCACGCGCCCGCCGCCCTACCTGAGGCCGCCATCCACGCCGGTTGAGT
CGCGTTCTGCCGCCTCCCGCCTGTGGTGCCTCCTGAACTGCGTCCGCCGTCTAGGTAAGTTTAAAGCTCA
GGTCGAGACCGGGCCTTTGTCCGGCGCTCCCTTGGAGCCTACCTAGACTCAGCCGGCTCTCCACGCTTTG
CCTGACCCTGCTTGCTCAACTCTACGTCTTTGTTTCGTTTTCTGTTCTGCGCCGTTACAGATCCAAGCTG
TGACCGGCGCCTACTCTAGAGCTAGCGCCACCATGGTGTCCAAGGGCGAGGAACTGTTCACCGGCGTGGT
GCCCATCCTGGTGGAACTGGATGGCGACGTGAACGGCCACAAGTTCTCTGTGCGGGGAGAGGGCGAAGGC
GACGCCACAAATGGCAAGCTGACCCTGGAGTTCATCTGCACCACCGGCAAGCTGCCCGTGCCTTGGCCTA
CCCTCGTGACCACACTGACCTACGGCGTGCAGTGCTTCAGCAGATACCCCGACCATATGAAGCGGCACGA
CTTCTTCAAGAGCGCCATGCCCGAGGGCTACGTGCAGGAACGGACCATCAGCTTCAAGGACGACGGCACC
TACAAGACCAGAGCCGAAGTGAAGTTCGAGGGCGACACCCTCGTGAACCGGATCGAGCTGAAGGGCATCG
ATTTCAAAGAGGACGGCAACATCCTGGGCCACAAGCTGGAGTACAACTTCAACAGCCACTAGGTGTACAT
CACCGCCGACAAGCAGAAGAACGGCATCAAGGCCAACTTCAAGATCCGGCACAACGTGGAAGATGGCAGC
GTGCAGCTGGCCGACCACTACCAGCAGAACACCCCCATCGGAGATGGCCCCGTGCTGCTGCCCGACAACC
ACTACCTGAGCACCCAGAGCGTGCTGAGCAAGGACCCCAACGAGAAGCGGGACCACATGGTGCTGCTGGA
ATTCGTGACCGCCGCTGGCATCACCCACGGCATGGACGAGCTGTACAAGGGCAGCTGAGCGGCCGCGCCC
CTCTCCCTCCCCCCCCCCTAACGTTACTGGCCGAAGCCGCTTGGAATAAGGCCGGTGTGCGTTTGTCTAT
ATGTTATTTTCCACCATATTGCCGTCTTTTGGCAATGTGAGGGCCCGGAAACCTGGCCCTGTCTTCTTGA
CGAGCATTCCTAGGGGTCTTTCCCCTCTCGCCAAAGGAATGCAAGGTCTGTTGAATGTCGTGAAGGAAGC
AGTTCCTCTGGAAGCTTCTTGAAGACAAACAACGTCTGTAGCGACCCTTTGCAGGCAGCGGAACCCCCCA
CCTGGCGACAGGTGCCTCTGCGGCCAAAAGCCACGTGTATAAGATACACCTGCAAAGGCGGCACAACCCC
AGTGCCACGTTGTGAGTTGGATAGTTGTGGAAAGAGTCAAATGGCTCTCCTCAAGCGTATTCAACAAGGG
GCTGAAGGATGCCCAGAAGGTACCCCATTGTATGGGATCTGATCTGGGGCCTCGGTGCACATGCTTTACA
TGTGTTTAGTCGAGGTTAAAAAAACGTCTAGGCCCCCCGAACCACGGGGACGTGGTTTTCCTTTGAAAAA
CACGATGATAATATGGCCACAACCATGGCGTCCGGAATGGCCAAGCCTTTGTCTCAAGAAGAATCCACCC
TCATTGAAAGAGCAACGGCTACAATCAACAGCATCCCCATCTCTGAAGACTACAGCGTCGCCAGCGCAGC
TCTCTCTAGCGACGGCCGCATCTTCACTGGTGTCAATGTATATCATTTTACTGGGGGACCTTGTGCAGAA
CTCGTGGTGCTGGGCACTGCTGCTGCTGCGGCAGCTGGCAACCTGACTTGTATCGTCGCGATCGGAAATG
AGAACAGGGGCATCTTGAGCCCCTGCGGACGGTGCCGACAGGTGCTTCTCGATCTGCATCCTGGGATCAA
AGCCATAGTGAAGGACAGTGATGGACAGCCGACGGCAGTTGGGATTCGTGAATTGCTGCCCTCTGGTTAT
GTGTGGGAGGGCTGACCATGGGTCGACAATCAACCTCTGGATTACAAAATTTGTGAAAGATTGACTGGTA
TTCTTAACTATGTTGCTCCTTTTACGCTATGTGGATACGCTGCTTTAATGCCTTTGTATCATGCGTTAAC
TAAACTTGTTTATTGCAGCTTATAATGGTTACAAATAAAGCAATAGCATCACAAATTTCACAAATAAAGC
ATTTTTTTCACTGCATTCTAGTTGTGGTTTGTCCAAACTCATCAATGTATCTTATCATGTCTGGAATTGA
CTCAAATGATGTCAATTAGTCTATCAGAAGCTCATCTGGTCTCCCTTCCGGGGGACAAGACATCCCTGTT
TAATATTTAAACAGCAGTGTTCCCAAACTGGGTTCTTATATCCCTTGCTCTGGTCAACCAGGTTGCAGGG
TTTCCTGTCCTCACAGGAACGAAGTCCCTAAAGAAACAGTGGCAGCCAGGTTTAGCCCCGGAATTGACTG
GATTCCTTTTTTAGGGCCCATTGGTATGGCTTTTTCCCCGTATCCCCCCAGGTGTCTGCAGGCTCAAAGA
GCAGCGAGAAGCGTTCAGAGGAAAGCGATCCCGTGCCACCTTCCCCGTGCCCGGGCTGTCCCCGCACGCT
GCCGGCTCGGGGATGCGGGGGGAGCGCCGGACCGGAGCGGAGCCCCGGGCGGCTCGCTGCTGCCCCCTAG
CGGGGGAGGGACGTAATTACATCCCTGGGGGCTTTGGGGGGGGGCTGTCCCTGATATCTATAACAAGAAA
ATATATATATAATAAGTTATCACGTAAGTAGAACATGAAATAACAATATAATTATCGTATGAGTTAAATC
TTAAAAGTCACGTAAAAGATAATCATGCGTCATTTTGACTCACGCGGTCGTTATAGTTCAAAATCAGTGA
CACTTACCGCATTGACAAGCACGCCTCACGGGAGCTCCAAGCGGCGACTGAGATGTCCTAAATGCACAGC
GACGGATTCGCGCTATTTAGAAAGAGAGAGCAATATTTCAAGAATGCATGCGTCAATTTTACGCAGACTA
TCTTTCTAGGGTTAATCTAGCTGCATCAGGATCATATCGTCGGGTCTTTTTTCCGGCTCAGTCATCGCCC
AAGCTGGCGCTATCTGGGCATCGGGGAGGAAGAAGCCCGTGCCTTTTCCCGCGAGGTTGAAGCGGCATGG
AAAGAGTTTGCCGAGGATGACTGCTGCTGCATTGACGTTGAGCGAAAACGCACGTTTACCATGATGATTC
GGGAAGGTGTGGCCATGCACGCCTTTAACGGTGAACTGTTCGTTCAGGCCACCTGGGATACCAGTTCGTC
GCGGCTTTTCCGGACACAGTTCCGGATGGTCAGCCCGAAGCGCATCAGCAACCCGAACAATACCGGCGAC
AGCCGGAACTGCCGTGCCGGTGTGCAGATTAATGACAGCGGTGCGGCGCTGGGATATTACGTCAGCGAGG
ACGGGTATCCTGGCTGGATGCCGCAGAAATGGACATGGATACCCCGTGAGTTACCCGGCGGGCGCGCTTG
GCGTAATCATGGTCATAGCTGTTTCCTGTGTGAAATTGTTATCCGCTCACAATTCCACACAACATACGAG
CCGGAAGCATAAAGTGTAAAGCCTGGGGTGCCTAATGAGTGAGCTAACTCACATTAATTGCGTTGCGCTC
ACTGCCCGCTTTCCAGTCGGGAAACCTGTCGTGCCAGCTGCATTAATGAATCGGCCAACGCGCGGGGAGA
GGCGGTTTGCGTATTGGGCGCTCTTCCGCTTCCTCGCTCACTGACTCGCTGCGCTCGGTCGTTCGGCTGC
GGCGAGCGGTATCAGCTCACTCAAAGGCGGTAATACGGTTATCCACAGAATCAGGGGATAACGCAGGAAA
GAACATGTGAGCAAAAGGCCAGCAAAAGGCCAGGAACCGTAAAAAGGCCGCGTTGCTGGCGTTTTTCCAT
AGGCTCCGCCCCCCTGACGAGCATCACAAAAATCGACGCTCAAGTCAGAGGTGGCGAAACCCGACAGGAC
TATAAAGATACCAGGCGTTTCCCCCTGGAAGCTCCCTCGTGCGCTCTCCTGTTCCGACCCTGCCGCTTAC
CGGATACCTGTCCGCCTTTCTCCCTTCGGGAAGCGTGGCGCTTTCTCATAGCTCACGCTGTAGGTATCTC
AGTTCGGTGTAGGTCGTTCGCTCCAAGCTGGGCTGTGTGCACGAACCCCCCGTTCAGCCCGACCGCTGCG
CCTTATCCGGTAACTATCGTCTTGAGTCCAACCCGGTAAGACACGACTTATCGCCACTGGCAGCAGCCAC
TGGTAACAGGATTAGCAGAGCGAGGTATGTAGGCGGTGCTACAGAGTTCTTGAAGTGGTGGCCTAACTAC
GGCTACACTAGAAGAACAGTATTTGGTATCTGCGCTCTGCTGAAGCCAGTTACCTTCGGAAAAAGAGTTG
GTAGCTCTTGATCCGGCAAACAAACCACCGCTGGTAGCGGTGGTTTTTTTGTTTGCAAGCAGCAGATTAC
GCGCAGAAAAAAAGGATCTCAAGAAGATCCTTTGATCTTTTCTACGGGGTCTGACGCTCAGTGGAACGAA
AACTCACGTTAAGGGATTTTGGTCATGAGATTATCAAAAAGGATCTTCACCTAGATCCTTTTAAATTAAA
AATGAAGTTTTAAATCAATCTAAAGTATATATGAGTAAACTTGGTCTGACAGTTACCAATGCTTAATCAG
TGAGGCACCTATCTCAGCGATCTGTCTATTTCGTTCATCCATAGTTGCCTGACTCCCCGTCGTGTAGATA
ACTACGATACGGGAGGGCTTACCATCTGGCCCCAGTGCTGCAATGATACCGCGAGACCCACGCTCACCGG
CTCCAGATTTATCAGCAATAAACCAGCCAGCCGGAAGGGCCGAGCGCAGAAGTGGTCCTGCAACTTTATC
CGCCTCCATCCAGTCTATTAATTGTTGCCGGGAAGCTAGAGTAAGTAGTTCGCCAGTTAATAGTTTGCGC
AACGTTGTTGCCATTGCTACAGGCATCGTGGTGTCACGCTCGTCGTTTGGTATGGCTTCATTCAGCTCCG
GTTCCCAACGATCAAGGCGAGTTACATGATCCCCCATGTTGTGCAAAAAAGCGGTTAGCTCCTTCGGTCC
TCCGATCGTTGTCAGAAGTAAGTTGGCCGCAGTGTTATCACTCATGGTTATGGCAGCACTGCATAATTCT
CTTACTGTCATGCCATCCGTAAGATGCTTTTCTGTGACTGGTGAGTACTCAACCAAGTCATTCTGAGAAT
AGTGTATGCGGCGACCGAGTTGCTCTTGCCCGGCGTCAATACGGGATAATACCGCGCCACATAGCAGAAC
TTTAAAAGTGCTCATCATTGGAAAACGTTCTTCGGGGCGAAAACTCTCAAGGATCTTACCGCTGTTGAGA
TCCAGTTCGATGTAACCCACTCGTGCACCCAACTGATCTTCAGCATCTTTTACTTTCACCAGCGTTTCTG
GGTGAGCAAAAACAGGAAGGCAAAATGCCGCAAAAAAGGGAATAAGGGCGACACGGAAATGTTGAATACT
CATACTCTTCCTTTTTCAATATTATTGAAGCATTTATCAGGGTTATTGTCTCATGAGCGGATACATATTT
GAATGTATTTAGAAAAATAAACAAATAGGGGTTCCGCGCACATTTCCCCGAAAAGTGCCACCTAAATTGT
AAGCGTTAATATTTTGTTAAAATTCGCGTTAAATTTTTGTTAAATCAGCTCATTTTTTAACCAATAGGCC
GAAATCGGCAAAATCCCTTATAAATCAAAAGAATAGACCGAGATAGGGT
[37 nt withheld, positions 8240-8276]
AAAGAACGTGGACTCCAACGTCAAAGG
[49 nt withheld, positions 8304-8352]
T
[91 nt withheld, positions 8354-8444]
G
[124 nt withheld, positions 8446-8569]
